Addgene plasmid #109245: pTHSSe_47
Purpose: pSC101 var5 BbsI cloning vector
Depositing lab: Christopher Voigt. Depositing organization: Massachusetts Institute of Technology. Publication: Engineered promoters enable constant gene expression at any copy number in bacteria. Segall-Shapiro TH, Sontag ED, Voigt CA. Nat Biotechnol. 2018 Mar 19. pii: nbt.4111. doi: 10.1038/nbt.4111. PubMed 29553576.
Backbone
  Vector backbone: unknown
  Vector type: Bacterial Expression
Growth in bacteria
  Bacterial resistance: Ampicillin, 100 μg/mL
  Growth temperature: 37°C
  Growth strain: DH5alpha
  Copy number: High Copy
Gene/Insert
  Gene/Insert name: sfGFP
  Species: Synthetic
  Promoter: PJ23105
  Cloning method: Gibson Cloning
Terms and licenses: Academic/Nonprofit Terms; Industry Terms: Not Available to Industry
How to cite: pTHSSe_47 was a gift from Christopher Voigt (Addgene plasmid # 109245 ; http://n2t.net/addgene:109245 ; RRID:Addgene_109245)
