[The description below was written by a language model from this plasmid's Addgene catalogue record and pLannotate feature annotations shown in this document.]
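Description:
pTHSSe_47 is a 4.6 kb bacterial plasmid described as a pSC101 "var5" BbsI cloning vector, one of a set built for a study of engineered promoters that hold gene expression constant across different copy numbers. The backbone is listed as unknown, but the annotated sequence shows a pSC101 origin of replication together with the Rep101 (RepA) coding sequence that this origin requires. Wild-type pSC101 is a low-copy replicon, yet the record lists this plasmid as high copy. That fits "var5" denoting a copy-number variant of the replicon, although the record does not state what the change is. Selection in E. coli is by ampicillin, through a β-lactamase gene driven by its native bla promoter on the opposite strand from the reporter. BioBrick prefix and suffix sequences flank the cargo region.

The payload is a superfolder GFP reporter cassette. The catalogue names the promoter as PJ23105, a constitutive Anderson-family promoter. The automated annotation picks up only a short fragment match to the related J23119, which is expected for members of this closely similar promoter family. Between the promoter and the coding sequence lies the sTRSV hammerhead ribozyme, a self-cleaving element commonly used as an insulator to trim the 5' end of the transcript, so that translation is less dependent on the upstream promoter context. Transcription is stopped by the rrnB T1 and T7Te terminators, followed by a his operon terminator, and a further putative terminator sits upstream of the cassette. The BbsI (Type IIS) sites implied by the stated purpose are not annotated, so their positions and what they replace cannot be determined from the record. The plasmid presumably serves as an acceptor for moving constructs onto this replicon.
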