Features (pLannotate 1.2.2; 13 found; start..end, strand, type, name):
     23..41      +  promoter       J23119(SpeI) promoter (fragment): bacterial promoter (Registry of Standard Biological Parts BBa J23119) modified to end with an SpeI site
     59..108     +  misc_RNA       sTRSV HHRz: hammerhead ribozyme from the tobacco ringspot virus satellite RNA (Khvorova et al., 2003)
    151..864     +  CDS            Superfolder GFP: Superfolder GFP is a basic (constitutively fluorescent) green fluorescent protein published in 2005, derived from Aequorea victoria. It is reported to be a very rapidly-maturing weak dimer.
    884..955     +  terminator     rrnB T1 terminator: transcription terminator T1 from the E. coli rrnB gene
    971..998     +  terminator     T7Te terminator: phage T7 early transcription terminator
   1017..1037    +  misc_feature   BioBrick suffix: universal suffix for all parts
   1038..1095    +  terminator     his operon terminator: This putative transcriptin terminator from the E. coli his operon has a 2-bp deletion introduced during synthesis. Its efficiency has not been determined.
   1670..1892    +  rep_origin     pSC101 ori: low-copy replication origin that requires the Rep101 protein
   1940..2890    +  CDS            Rep101: RepA protein needed for replication with the pSC101 origin; rep101
   3504..4364    -  CDS            AmpR: β-lactamase; bla; confers resistance to ampicillin, carbenicillin, and related antibiotics
   4365..4469    -  promoter       AmpR promoter: bla
   4559..4602    -  terminator     bacterial terminator: putative bacterial transcription terminator
   4605..4626    +  misc_feature   BioBrick prefix: BioBrick prefix for parts that do not start with "ATG"
>Addgene plasmid #109245 | pTHSSe_47 | addgene full sequence | sequence record 209375 | Addgene NGS Result
GTGTCTTCGGCGCGCCTTTACGGCTAGCTCAGTCCTAGGTACTATGCTAGCAAGGTAGCTGTCACCGGAT
GTGCTTTCCGGTCTGATGAGTCCGTGAGGACGAAACAGCCTCTACAAATAATTTTGTTTAATCACACAGG
AAAGTACTAGATGAGCAAAGGAGAAGAACTTTTCACTGGAGTTGTCCCAATTCTTGTTGAATTAGATGGT
GATGTTAATGGGCACAAATTTTCTGTCCGTGGAGAGGGTGAAGGTGATGCTACAAACGGAAAACTCACCC
TTAAATTTATTTGCACTACTGGAAAACTACCTGTTCCGTGGCCAACACTTGTCACTACTCTGACCTATGG
TGTTCAATGCTTTTCCCGTTATCCGGATCACATGAAACGGCATGACTTTTTCAAGAGTGCCATGCCCGAA
GGTTATGTACAGGAACGCACTATATCTTTCAAAGATGACGGGACCTACAAGACGCGTGCTGAAGTCAAGT
TTGAAGGTGATACCCTTGTTAATCGTATCGAGTTAAAGGGTATTGATTTTAAAGAAGATGGAAACATTCT
TGGACACAAACTCGAGTACAACTTTAACTCACACAATGTATACATCACGGCAGACAAACAAAAGAATGGA
ATCAAAGCTAACTTCAAAATTCGCCACAACGTTGAAGATGGTTCCGTTCAACTAGCAGACCATTATCAAC
AAAATACTCCAATTGGCGATGGCCCTGTCCTTTTACCAGACAACCATTACCTGTCGACACAATCTGTCCT
TTCGAAAGATCCCAACGAAAAGCGTGACCACATGGTCCTTCTTGAGTTTGTAACTGCTGCTGGGATTACA
CATGGCATGGATGAGCTCTACAAATAATACTAGAGCCAGGCATCAAATAAAACGAAAGGCTCAGTCGAAA
GACTGGGCCTTTCGTTTTATCTGTTGTTTGTCGGTGAACGCTCTCTACTAGAGTCACACTGGCTCACCTT
CGGGTGGGCCTTTCTGCGTTTATAGAAGACATCGCTTACTAGTAGCGGCCGCTGCAGTCCGGCAAAAAAG
GGCAAGGTGTCACCACCCTGCCCTTTTTCTTTAAAACCGAAAAGATTACTTCGCGTTATGCAGGCTTCCT
CGCTCACTGACTCGCTGCGCTCGGTCGTTCGGCTGCGGCGAGCGGTATCAGCTCACTCAAAGGCGGTAAT
GACAGTAAGACGGGTAAGCCTGTTGATGATACCGCTGCCTTACTGGGTGCATTAGCCAGTCTGAATGACC
TGTCACGGGATAATCCGAAGTGGTCAGACTGGAAAATCAGAGGGCAGGAACTGCTGAACAGCAAAAAGTC
AGATAGCACCACATAGCAGACCCGCCATAAAACGCCCTGAGAAGCCCGTGACGGGCTTTTCTTGTATTAT
GGGTAGTTTCCTTGCATGAATCCATAAAAGGCGCCTGTAGTGCCATTTACCCCCATTCACTGCCAGAGCC
GTGAGCGCAGCGAACTGAATGTCACGAAAAAGACAGCGACTCAGGTGCCTGATGGTCGGAGACAAAAGGA
ATATTCAGCGATTTGCCCGAGCTTGCGAGGGTGCTACTTAAGCCTTTAGGGTTTTAAGGTCTGTTTTGTA
GAGGAGCAAACAGCGTTTGCGACATCCTTTTGTAATACTGCGGAACTGACTAAAGTAGTGAGTTATACAC
AGGGCTGGGATCTATTCTTTTTATCTTTTTTTATTCTTTCTTTATTCTATAAATTATAACCACTTGAATA
TAAACAAAAAAAACACACAAAGGTCTAGCGGAATTTACAGAGGGTCTAGCAGAATTTACAAGTTTTCCAG
CAAAGGTCTAGCAGAATTTACAGATACCCACAACTCAAAGGAAAAGGACTAGTAATTATCATTGACTAGC
CCATCTCAATTGGTATAGTGATTAAAATCACCTAGACCAATTGAGATGTATGTCTGAATTAGTTGTTTTC
AAAGCAAATGAACTAGCGATTAGTCGCTATGACTTAACGGAGCATGAAACCAAGCTAATTTTATGCTGTG
TGGCACTACTCAACCCCACGATTGAAAACCCTACATGGAAAGAACGGACGGTATCGTTCACTTATAACCA
ATACGCTCAGATGATGAACATCAGTAGGGAAAATGCTTATGGTGTATTAGCTAAAGCAACCAGAGAGCTG
ATGACGAGAACTGTGGAAATCAGGAATCCTTTGGTTAAAGGCTTTGAGATTTTCCAGTGGACAAACTATG
CCAAGTTCTCAAGCGAAAAATTAGAATTAGTTTTTAGTGAAGAGATATTGCCTTATCTTTTCCAGTTAAA
AAAATTCATAAAATATAATCTGGAACATGTTAAGTCTTTTGAAAACAAATACTCTATGAGGATTTATGAG
TGGTTATTAAAAGAACTAACACAAAAGAAAACTCACAAGGCAAATATAGAGATTAGCCTTGATGAATTTA
AGTTCATGTTAATGCTTGAAAATAACTACCATGAGTTTAAAAGGCTTAACCAATGGGTTTTGAAACCAAT
AAGTAAAGATTTAAACACTTACAGCAATATGAAATTGGTGGTTGATAAGCGAGGCCGCCCGACTGATACG
TTGATTTTCCAAGTTGAACTAGATAGACAAATGGATCTCGTAACCGAACTTGAGAACAACCAGATAAAAA
TGAATGGTGACAAAATACCAACAACCATTACATCAGATTCCTACCTACATAACGGACTAAGAAAAACACT
ACACGATGCTTTAACTGCAAAAATTCAGCTCACCAGTTTTGAGGCAAAATTTTTGAGTGACATGCAAAGT
AAGTATGATCTCAATGGTTCGTTCTCATGGCTCACGCAAAAACAACGAATCACACTAGAGAACATACTGG
CTAAATACGGAAGGATCTGAGGTTCTTATGGCTCTTGTATCTATCAGTGAAGCATCAAGACTAACAAACA
AAAGTAGAACAACTGTTCACCGTTACATATCAAAGGGAAAACTGTCCATATGCACAGATGAAAACGGTGT
AAAAAAGATAGATACATCAGAGCTTTTACGAGTTTTTGGTGCATTCAAAGCTGTTCACCATGAACAGATC
GACAATGTAACAGATGAACAGCATGTAACACCTAATAGAACAGGTGAAACCAGTAAAACAAAGCAACTAG
AACATGAAATTGAACACCTGAGACAACTTGTTACAGCTCAACAGTCACACATAGACAGCCTGAAACAGGC
GATGCTGCTTATCGAATCAAAGCTGCCGACAACACGGGAGCCAGTGACGCCTCCCGTGGGGAAAAAATCA
TGGCAATTCTGGAAGAAATAGCGCTTTCAGCCGGCAAACCGGCTGAAGCCGGATCTGCGATTCTGATAAC
AAACTAGCAACACCAGAACAGCCCGTTTGCGGGCAGCAAAACCCGTACCGATTATCAAAAAGGATCTTCA
CCTAGATCCTTTTAAATTAAAAATGAAGTTTTAAATCAATCTAAAGTATATATGAGTAAACTTGGTCTGA
CAGTTACCAATGCTTAATCAGTGAGGCACCTATCTCAGCGATCTGTCTATTTCGTTCATCCATAGTTGCC
TGACTCCCCGTCGTGTAGATAACTACGATACGGGAGGGCTTACCATCTGGCCCCAGTGCTGCAATGATAC
CGCGAGAACCACGCTCACCGGCTCCAGATTTATCAGCAATAAACCAGCCAGCCGGAAGGGCCGAGCGCAG
AAGTGGTCCTGCAACTTTATCCGCCTCCATCCAGTCTATTAATTGTTGCCGGGAAGCTAGAGTAAGTAGT
TCGCCAGTTAATAGTTTGCGCAACGTTGTTGCCATTGCTACAGGCATCGTGGTGTCACGCTCGTCGTTTG
GTATGGCTTCATTCAGCTCCGGTTCCCAACGATCAAGGCGAGTTACATGATCCCCCATGTTGTGCAAAAA
AGCGGTTAGCTCCTTCGGTCCTCCGATCGTTGTCAGAAGTAAGTTGGCCGCAGTGTTATCACTCATGGTT
ATGGCAGCACTGCATAATTCTCTTACTGTCATGCCATCCGTAAGATGCTTTTCTGTGACTGGTGAGTACT
CAACCAAGTCATTCTGAGAATAGTGTATGCGGCGACCGAGTTGCTCTTGCCCGGCGTCAATACGGGATAA
TACCGCGCCACATAGCAGAACTTTAAAAGTGCTCATCATTGGAAAACGTTCTTCGGGGCGAAAACTCTCA
AGGATCTTACCGCTGTTGAGATCCAGTTCGATATAACCCACTCGTGCACCCAACTGATCTTCAGCATCTT
TTACTTTCACCAGCGTTTCTGGGTGAGCAAAAACAGGAAGGCAAAATGCCGCAAAAAAGGGAATAAGGGC
GACACGGAAATGTTGAATACTCATACTCTTCCTTTTTCAATATTATTGAAGCATTTATCAGGGTTATTGT
CTCATGAGCGGATACATATTTGAATGTATTTAGAAAAATAAACAAATAGGGGTTCCGCGCACATTTCCCC
GAAAAGTGCCACCTGACGTCTAAGAAACCATTATTATCATGACATTAACCTATAAAAATAGGCGTATCAC
GAGGCAGAATTTCAGATAAAAAAAATCCTTAGCTTTCGCTAAGGATGATTTCTGGAATTCGCGGCCGCTT
CTAGAGGGAG
